>Addgene plasmid #70840 | pFOSGE_COF1B10 | depositor partial sequence | sequence record 126782 | insert
ATGACGTCGCTGGACCCGGCGCCAAACAAAACGTGGGAGCTGTCGCTGTACGAGCTGCAGCGCAAGCCGC
AGGAGGTGATCACGGACAGCACGGAAATCGCGGTGTCCCCGCGGAGCCTCCACAGCGAACTGATGTGTCC
CATCTGCCTGGACATGCTGAAGAAGACGATGACGACGAAGGAGTGCCTGCACCGCTTCTGCTCCGACTGC
ATTGTGACCGCCCTGCGTTCGGGCAATAAGGAGTGCCCCACGTGCCGCAAGAAGCTCGTCTCCAAGCGCT
CCCTGCGCGCCGATCCCAACTTCGACCTGCTCATCTCGAAGATCTACCCCAGTCGCGAGGAATACGAGGC
CATCCAGGAGAAGGTGATGGCTAAGTTCAACCAGACGCAGTCGCAGCAGGCGCTGGTCAACTCCATCAAC
GAGGGCATCAAGCTGCAGTCCCAGAACCGGCCACAAAGATTCCGCACCAAGGGCGGCGGCGGTGGTGGTG
GTGGAGGTGGTAATGGAAATGGTGCTGCCAATGTCGCAGCTCCGCCTGCACCTGGTGCACCCACTGCTGT
GGGTCGCAATGCCTCCAACCAAATGCACGTCCACGACACAGCCTCCAATGATAGCAACAGCAATACCAAC
AGCATTGATCGCGAGAACCGGGATCCGGGTCATTCGGGCACATCGGCAGCATCGGCCATAACGAGCGCCT
CGAATGCTGCGCCCTCGTCGTCGGCAAACTCGGGCGCCAGCACATCCGCCACTCGGATGCAGGTGGACGA
CGCTTCCAATCCCCCCTCGGTGCGGAGCACTCCGTCACCAGTGCCCTCCAACTCGAGCAGCTCCAAGCCG
AAGCGCGCCATGTCGGTGCTGACTTCGGAGCGGTCCGAGGAGTCCGAGTCGGATTCACAGATGGACTGCC
GCACCGAGGGTGACTCCAACATCGACACAGAGGGCGAGGGCAATGGCGAGCTGGGCATCAACGATGAAAT
CGAGCTCGTCTTCAAGCCCCATCCCACGGAGATGTCGGCGGACAACCAGCTCATACGGGCACTCAAGGAG
AACTGTGTGCGCTACATCAAGACCACGGCAAATGCCACCGTCGATCATCTCAGCAAGTATCTGGCCATGC
GGCTCACGCTCGACCTGGGCGCCGATTTGCCAGAGGCTTGTCGCGTGCTCAACTTTTGCATCTACGTCGC
TCCACAGCCACAGCAGTTGGTTATCCTGAATGGCAACCAGACGTTGCACCAGGTCAACGACAAATTCTGG
AAGGTAAACAAACCTATGGAAATGTATTACTCGTGGAAGAAAACC
