>Addgene plasmid #70840 | pFOSGE_COF1B10 | addgene partial sequence | sequence record 130879 | M13-F20 5'-TGTAAAACGACGGCCAGT-3'
ATTTTATTTTGACTGATAGTGACCTGTTCGTTGCAACAAATTGATGAGCAATGCTTTTTTATAATGCCAA
CTTTGTACAAAAAAGCAGGCTTCATGACGTCGCTGGACCCGGCGCCAAACAAAACGTGGGAGCTGTCGCT
GTACGAGCTGCAGCGCAAGCCGCAGGAGGTGATCACGGACAGCACGGAAATCGCGGTGTCCCCGCGGAGC
CTCCACAGCGAACTGATGTGTCCCATCTGCCTGGACATGCTGAAGAAGACGATGACGACGAAGGAGTGCC
TGCACCGCTTCTGCTCCGACTGCATTGTGACCGCCCTGCGTTCGGGCAATAAGGAGTGCCCCACGTGCCG
CAAGAAGCTCGTCTCCAAGCGCTCCCTGCGCGCCGATCCCAACTTCGACCTGCTCATCTCGAAGATCTAC
CCCAGTCGCGAGGAATACGAGGCCATCCAGGAGAAGGTGATGGCTAAGTTCAACCAGACGCAGTCGCAGC
AGGCGCTGGTCAACTCCATCAACGAGGGCATCAAGCTGCAGTCCCAGAACCGGCCACAAAGATTCCGCAC
CAAGGGCGGCGGCGGTGGTGGTGGTGGAGGTGGTAATGGAAATGGTGCTGCCAATGTCGCAGCTCCGCCT
GCACCTGGTGCACCCACTGCTGTGGGTCGCAATGCCTCCAACCAAATGCACGTCCACGACACAGCCTCCA
ATGATAGCAACAGCAATACCAACAGCATTGATCGCGAGAACCGGGATCCGGGTCATTCGGGCACATCGGC
AGCATCGGCCATAACGAGCGCCTCG
