[The description below was written by a language model from this plasmid's Addgene catalogue record.]
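Description:
pFOSGE_COF1B10 is a Gateway entry clone built on the Invitrogen pDONR221 donor backbone and carrying the Drosophila melanogaster gene Sce (Sex combs extra, CG5595, also known as dRING or Ring1). The insert is recorded as about 1.3 kb and corresponds to the annotated transcript FBtr0085245. It was introduced by Gateway recombination, which in a pDONR221-derived entry clone normally leaves the insert flanked by attL sites in place of the donor vector's original selection cassette. The plasmid is maintained at high copy in standard E. coli cloning strains such as DH5alpha and is selected with kanamycin. No feature table is supplied, so the exact boundaries of the insert, whether a stop codon is present, and the precise recombination sites are not stated in the record. M13 forward and reverse primer sites flank the insert for sequence verification.

As an entry clone, the plasmid has no recorded promoter, tag or reporter to drive expression in eukaryotic cells. It serves instead as a shuttle source from which the Sce sequence can be moved by LR recombination into destination vectors that supply a promoter and any fusion partners. Sce encodes a RING-domain protein generally known as a Polycomb group component. The clone name and the associated publication, which surveys the context-dependent regulatory functions of transcriptional regulators, suggest that it belongs to a larger collection of fly transcription factor and cofactor entry clones. The specific downstream destination vectors and assays are not described in the record.
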