Addgene plasmid #70840: pFOSGE_COF1B10
Purpose: Gateway entry clone
Depositing lab: Alexander Stark. Depositing organization: Research Institute of Molecular Pathology (IMP). Publication: Transcriptional regulators form diverse groups with context-dependent regulatory functions. Stampfel G, Kazmar T, Frank O, Wienerroither S, Reiter F, Stark A. Nature. 2015 Nov 9. doi: 10.1038/nature15545. PubMed 26550828.
Backbone
  Vector backbone: pDONR221
  Backbone manufacturer: Invitrogen
  Backbone size w/o insert (bp): 4762
  Vector type: Gateway entry vector
Growth in bacteria
  Bacterial resistance: Kanamycin, 50 μg/mL
  Growth temperature: 37°C
  Growth strain: DH5alpha
  Copy number: High Copy
Gene/Insert
  Gene/Insert name: Sce (alt names: FBgn0003330; CG5595, FBtr0085245)
  Species: D. melanogaster (fly)
  Insert size (bp): 1305
  Entrez Gene: Sce (a.k.a. Dmel_CG5595, CG5595, DRING, Ding, Dmel\CG5595, Dring, RING, RING1, Ring, Ring/Sce, Rnf2, SCE, Sce/dRing, dRING, dRING1, dRing, dRing1, dring, sce)
  Cloning method: Gateway Cloning
  Sequencing primers: 5′ M13-F20; 3′ M13R
Terms and licenses: Academic/Nonprofit Terms; Industry Terms: Not Available to Industry
How to cite: pFOSGE_COF1B10 was a gift from Alexander Stark (Addgene plasmid # 70840 ; http://n2t.net/addgene:70840 ; RRID:Addgene_70840)
